>Addgene plasmid #142138 | TFORF2740 | addgene full sequence | sequence record 395733 | Addgene NGS Result
TTAATGTAGTCTTATGCAATACTCTTGTAGTCTTGCAACATGGTAACGATGAGTTAGCAACATGCCTTAC
AAGGAGAGAAAAAGCACCGTGCATGCCGATTGGTGGAAGTAAGGTGGTACGATCGTGCCTTATTAGGAAG
GCAACAGACGGGTCTGACATGGATTGGACGAACCACTGAATTGCCGCATTGCAGAGATATTGTATTTAAG
TGCCTAGCTCGATACATAAACGGGTCTCTCTGGTTAGACCAGATCTGAGCCTGGGAGCTCTCTGGCTAAC
TAGGGAACCCACTGCTTAAGCCTCAATAAAGCTTGCCTTGAGTGCTTCAAGTAGTGTGTGCCCGTCTGTT
GTGTGACTCTGGTAACTAGAGATCCCTCAGACCCTTTTAGTCAGTGTGGAAAATCTCTAGCAGTGGCGCC
CGAACAGGGACTTGAAAGCGAAAGGGAAACCAGAGGAGCTCTCTCGACGCAGGACTCGGCTTGCTGAAGC
GCGCACGGCAAGAGGCGAGGGGCGGCGACTGGTGAGTACGCCAAAAATTTTGACTAGCGGAGGCTAGAAG
GAGAGAGATGGGTGCGAGAGCGTCAGTATTAAGCGGGGGAGAATTAGATCGCGATGGGAAAAAATTCGGT
TAAGGCCAGGGGGAAAGAAAAAATATAAATTAAAACATATAGTATGGGCAAGCAGGGAGCTAGAACGATT
CGCAGTTAATCCTGGCCTGTTAGAAACATCAGAAGGCTGTAGACAAATACTGGGACAGCTACAACCATCC
CTTCAGACAGGATCAGAAGAACTTAGATCATTATATAATACAGTAGCAACCCTCTATTGTGTGCATCAAA
GGATAGAGATAAAAGACACCAAGGAAGCTTTAGACAAGATAGAGGAAGAGCAAAACAAAAGTAAGACCAC
CGCACAGCAAGCGGCCGCTGATCTTCAGACCTGGAGGAGGAGATATGAGGGACAATTGGAGAAGTGAATT
ATATAAATATAAAGTAGTAAAAATTGAACCATTAGGAGTAGCACCCACCAAGGCAAAGAGAAGAGTGGTG
CAGAGAGAAAAAAGAGCAGTGGGAATAGGAGCTTTGTTCCTTGGGTTCTTGGGAGCAGCAGGAAGCACTA
TGGGCGCAGCGTCAATGACGCTGACGGTACAGGCCAGACAATTATTGTCTGGTATAGTGCAGCAGCAGAA
CAATTTGCTGAGGGCTATTGAGGCGCAACAGCATCTGTTGCAACTCACAGTCTGGGGCATCAAGCAGCTC
CAGGCAAGAATCCTGGCTGTGGAAAGATACCTAAAGGATCAACAGCTCCTGGGGATTTGGGGTTGCTCTG
GAAAACTCATTTGCACCACTGCTGTGCCTTGGAATGCTAGTTGGAGTAATAAATCTCTGGAACAGATTTG
GAATCACACGACCTGGATGGAGTGGGACAGAGAAATTAACAATTACACAAGCTTAATACACTCCTTAATT
GAAGAATCGCAAAACCAGCAAGAAAAGAATGAACAAGAATTATTGGAATTAGATAAATGGGCAAGTTTGT
GGAATTGGTTTAACATAACAAATTGGCTGTGGTATATAAAATTATTCATAATGATAGTAGGAGGCTTGGT
AGGTTTAAGAATAGTTTTTGCTGTACTTTCTATAGTGAATAGAGTTAGGCAGGGATATTCACCATTATCG
TTTCAGACCCACCTCCCAACCCCGAGGGGACCCATGCATTGCATCTCAATTAGTCAGCAACCAGGTGTGG
AAAGTCCCCAGGCTCCCCAGCAGGCAGAAGTATGCAAAGCATGCGTCTCAATTAGTCAGCAACCATAGTC
CCGCCCCTAACTCCGCCCATCCCGCCCCTAACTCCGCCCAGTTCCGCCCATTCTCCGCCCCATGGCTGAC
TAATTTTTTTTATTTATGCAGAGGCCGAGGCCGCCTCGGCCTCTGAGCTATTCCAGAAGTAGTGAGGAGG
CTTTTTTGGAGGCCTAGGCTTTTGCAAAAAGCTTTCTAGAGGTACCACCGGAGCTTACCATGACCGAGTA
CAAGCCCACGGTGCGCCTCGCCACCCGCGACGACGTCCCCAGGGCCGTACGCACCCTCGCCGCCGCGTTC
GCCGACTACCCCGCCACGCGCCACACCGTCGATCCGGACCGCCACATCGAGCGGGTCACCGAGCTGCAAG
AACTCTTCCTCACGCGCGTCGGGCTCGACATCGGCAAGGTGTGGGTCGCGGACGACGGCGCCGCCGTGGC
GGTCTGGACCACGCCGGAGAGCGTCGAAGCGGGGGCGGTGTTCGCCGAGATCGGCCCGCGCATGGCCGAG
TTGAGCGGTTCCCGGCTGGCCGCGCAGCAACAGATGGAAGGCCTCCTGGCGCCGCACCGGCCCAAGGAGC
CCGCGTGGTTCCTGGCCACCGTCGGCGTCTCGCCCGACCACCAGGGCAAGGGTCTGGGCAGCGCCGTCGT
GCTCCCCGGAGTGGAGGCGGCCGAGCGCGCCGGGGTGCCCGCCTTCCTGGAGACCTCCGCGCCCCGCAAC
CTCCCCTTCTACGAGCGGCTCGGCTTCACCGTCACCGCCGACGTCGAGGTGCCCGAAGGACCGCGCACCT
GGTGCATGACCCGCAAGCCCGGTGCCAGTTAACGAATTCTAGATCTTGAGACAAATGGCAGTATTCATCC
ACAATTTTAAAAGAAAAGGGGGGATTGGGGGGTACAGTGCAGGGGAAAGAATAGTAGACATAATAGCAAC
AGACATACAAACTAAAGAATTACAAAAACAAATTACAAAAATTCAAAATTTTCGGGTTTATTACAGGGAC
AGCAGAGATCCACTTTGGCGCCGGCTCGAGGCCTGCAGGTGCAAAGATGGATAAAGTTTTAAACAGAGAG
GAATCTTTGCAGCTAATGGACCTTCTAGGTCTTGAAAGGAGTGGGAATTGGCTCCGGTGCCCGTCAGTGG
GCAGAGCGCACATCGCCCACAGTCCCCGAGAAGTTGGGGGGAGGGGTCGGCAATTGAACCGGTGCCTAGA
GAAGGTGGCGCGGGGTAAACTGGGAAAGTGATGTCGTGTACTGGCTCCGCCTTTTTCCCGAGGGTGGGGG
AGAACCGTATATAAGTGCAGTAGTCGCCGTGAACGTTCTTTTTCGCAACGGGTTTGCCGCCAGAACACAG
GTAAGTGCCGTGTGTGGTTCCCGCGGGCCTGGCCTCTTTACGGGTTATGGCCCTTGCGTGCCTTGAATTA
CTTCCACCTGGCTGCAGTACGTGATTCTTGATCCCGAGCTTCGGGTTGGAAGTGGGTGGGAGAGTTCGAG
GCCTTGCGCTTAAGGAGCCCCTTCGCCTCGTGCTTGAGTTGAGGCCTGGCCTGGGCGCTGGGGCCGCCGC
GTGCGAATCTGGTGGCACCTTCGCGCCTGTCTCGCTGCTTTCGATAAGTCTCTAGCCATTTAAAATTTTT
GATGACCTGCTGCGACGCTTTTTTTCTGGCAAGATAGTCTTGTAAATGCGGGCCAAGATCTGCACACTGG
TATTTCGGTTTTTGGGGCCGCGGGCGGCGACGGGGCCCGTGCGTCCCAGCGCACATGTTCGGCGAGGCGG
GGCCTGCGAGCGCGGCCACCGAGAATCGGACGGGGGTAGTCTCAAGCTGGCCGGCCTGCTCTGGTGCCTG
GCCTCGCGCCGCCGTGTATCGCCCCGCCCTGGGCGGCAAGGCTGGCCCGGTCGGCACCAGTTGCGTGAGC
GGAAAGATGGCCGCTTCCCGGCCCTGCTGCAGGGAGCTCAAAATGGAGGACGCGGCGCTCGGGAGAGCGG
GCGGGTGAGTCACCCACACAAAGGAAAAGGGCCTTTCCGTCCTCAGCCGTCGCTTCATGTGACTCCACGG
AGTACCGGGCGCCGTCCAGGCACCTCGATTAGTTCTCGAGCTTTTGGAGTACGTCGTCTTTAGGTTGGGG
GGAGGGGTTTTATGCGATGGAGTTTCCCCACACTGAGTGGGTGGAGACTGAAGTTAGGCCAGCTTGGCAC
TTGATGTAATTCTCCTTGGAATTTGCCCTTTTTGAGTTTGGATCTTGGTTCATTCTCAAGCCTCAGACAG
TGGTTCAAAGTTTTTTTCTTCCATTTCAGGTGTCGTGAGGCTAGCACCGCCACCATGCCTTCTGCACGGG
GGAAATCCAAATCCAAGGCACCTATAACATTTGGGGACTTAGCCATCTACTTCTCCCAGGAGGAGTGGGA
ATGGCTGAGCCCCATTCAGAAGGATTTGTATGAAGATGTCATGTTGGAGAATTACCGGAACCTGGTCTCG
CTTGGTCTTTCCTTTCGGAGACCAAATGTGATCACCTTATTGGAGAAAGGGAAAGCACCCTGGATGGTAG
AGCCAGTAAGAAGACGCCGGGCTCCTGACTCGGGGTCTAAATGTGAGACCAAGAAGTTACCTCCAAATCA
ATGCAACAAATCTGGGCAAAGCATCTGCCAGAAACTAGTTTCTGCACAACAAAAAGCTCCTACACGAAAG
AGTGGCTGCAACAAAAATTCAGTCCTAGTAAAACCTAAGAAAGGGCATTCAGGGAAGAAACCTTTAAAAT
GTAATGACTGTGGTAAAACCTTTAGTCGAAGCTTCTCTCTTAAACTTCATCAGAACATTCATACAGGAGA
GAAGCCTTTTGAATGCAGTAATTGTAGAAAAGCTTTCAGACAGATCTCATCCATCCTACTTCATCAGAGA
ATTCACAGTGGAAAGAAAAGCCATGAATGCAATAAATGTGGGGAAAGCTTCAATCAAAGAACAACCCTTA
TTCTACATATGAGAATTCATGATGGAAAGGAAATTCTTGACTGTGGGAAGGCCTTGAGTCAATGTCAGTC
TTTCAATATACATCAGAAAATTCATGTTGTTGGGAATGTCTGCCAGTGCAGAAAGTGCGGAAAAGCCTTC
AATCAGATGTCATCCCTTTTACTTCATAAGAAAATTCACAATGGAAAGAAAACACATAAATATAATAAAT
GTGGGAGAGGCTTCAAAAAGAAATCAGTCTTTGTTGTACATAAAAGAATTCATGCTGGAGAGAAAATCCC
TGAAAATGCGAAGGCCTTAAGTCAGAGTCTACAGCAAAGAAGTCACCATTTAGAGAATCCTTTTAAATGC
AGAAAATGTGGGAAATTATTTAATAGGATTTCACCCCTGATGCTTCACCAGAGAATTCACACTTCAGAGA
AACCGTACAAATGTGATAAATGTGACAAGTTCTTCAGGCGGCTTTCAACCCTTATTCTGCATCTAAGAAT
TCATAATGGAGAAAAACTATACAGATGCAATAAATGTGAGAAGGTCTGCAATCGGCATTCATCCCTTATT
CAACATCAGAAAGTTCATACAAAGAAAAAGAAACTATTTGAGTGTAAGGAATGTGGGAAGATGTTTTCTG
GAACTGCAAACCTTAAAATACATCAGAATATTCATTCTGAAGAGAAACCTTTCAAATGCAATAAATGTAG
TAAAGTTTTCGGCCGCCAATCATTTCTTATTGAACATCAAAGAATTCATACTGGAGAAAAACCCTACCAG
TGTGAGGAATGTGGAAAAGCCTTCAGCCACCGAATATCTCTCACACGACATAAGAGAATTCATACTGAAG
ATAGACCCTATGAATGTGATCAGTGTGGGAAGGCCTTCAGCCAGAGTGCACACCTCGCCCAACATGAAAG
AATTCACACTGGAGAGAAGCCATATACATGCAAAACATGTGGTAAGGCCTTTAGTCAGCGCACATCTCTT
ATTCTACATGAAAGAAGTCATACTGGAGAGAAACCCTATGAATGTAATGAATGTGGGAAGGCATTTAGCA
GTGGCTCAGACCTTATTCGACATCAGAGAAGTCATTCTTCAGAGAAACCCTATGAATGTAGTAAATGTGG
GAAGGCATATAGTCGGAGTTCATCCCTGATTCGACATCAGAATACACATTCTGAAGAAAAAGCCTAGTAA
TGAACTAGTCCGTAACTTGAAAGTATTTCGATTTCTTGGCTTTATATATCTTGTGGAAAGGACGACCAAC
CGAGAGTCTCGTCTTCCCAACGCGTTAAGTCGACAATCAACCTCTGGATTACAAAATTTGTGAAAGATTG
ACTGGTATTCTTAACTATGTTGCTCCTTTTACGCTATGTGGATACGCTGCTTTAATGCCTTTGTATCATG
CTATTGCTTCCCGTATGGCTTTCATTTTCTCCTCCTTGTATAAATCCTGGTTGCTGTCTCTTTATGAGGA
GTTGTGGCCCGTTGTCAGGCAACGTGGCGTGGTGTGCACTGTGTTTGCTGACGCAACCCCCACTGGTTGG
GGCATTGCCACCACCTGTCAGCTCCTTTCCGGGACTTTCGCTTTCCCCCTCCCTATTGCCACGGCGGAAC
TCATCGCCGCCTGCCTTGCCCGCTGCTGGACAGGGGCTCGGCTGTTGGGCACTGACAATTCCGTGGTGTT
GTCGGGGAAATCATCGTCCTTTCCTTGGCTGCTCGCCTGTGTTGCCACCTGGATTCTGCGCGGGACGTCC
TTCTGCTACGTCCCTTCGGCCCTCAATCCAGCGGACCTTCCTTCCCGCGGCCTGCTGCCGGCTCTGCGGC
CTCTTCCGCGTCTTCGCCTTCGCCCTCAGACGAGTCGGATCTCCCTTTGGGCCGCCTCCCCGCGTCGACT
TTAAGACCAATGACTTACAAGGCAGCTGTAGATCTTAGCCACTTTTTAAAAGAAAAGGGGGGACTGGAAG
GGCTAATTCACTCCCAACGAAGACAAGATCTGCTTTTTGCTTGTACTGGGTCTCTCTGGTTAGACCAGAT
CTGAGCCTGGGAGCTCTCTGGCTAACTAGGGAACCCACTGCTTAAGCCTCAATAAAGCTTGCCTTGAGTG
CTTCAAGTAGTGTGTGCCCGTCTGTTGTGTGACTCTGGTAACTAGAGATCCCTCAGACCCTTTTAGTCAG
TGTGGAAAATCTCTAGCAGTACGTATAGTAGTTCATGTCATCTTATTATTCAGTATTTATAACTTGCAAA
GAAATGAATATCAGAGAGTGAGAGGAACTTGTTTATTGCAGCTTATAATGGTTACAAATAAAGCAATAGC
ATCACAAATTTCACAAATAAAGCATTTTTTTCACTGCATTCTAGTTGTGGTTTGTCCAAACTCATCAATG
TATCTTATCATGTCTGGCTCTAGCTATCCCGCCCCTAACTCCGCCCATCCCGCCCCTAACTCCGCCCAGT
TCCGCCCATTCTCCGCCCCATGGCTGACTAATTTTTTTTATTTATGCAGAGGCCGAGGCCGCCTCGGCCT
CTGAGCTATTCCAGAAGTAGTGAGGAGGCTTTTTTGGAGGCCTAGGGACGTACCCAATTCGCCCTATAGT
GAGTCGTATTACGCGCGCTCACTGGCCGTCGTTTTACAACGTCGTGACTGGGAAAACCCTGGCGTTACCC
AACTTAATCGCCTTGCAGCACATCCCCCTTTCGCCAGCTGGCGTAATAGCGAAGAGGCCCGCACCGATCG
CCCTTCCCAACAGTTGCGCAGCCTGAATGGCGAATGGG
[124 nt withheld, positions 7529-7652]
C
[91 nt withheld, positions 7654-7744]
A
[49 nt withheld, positions 7746-7794]
CCTTTGACGTTGGAGTCCACGTTCTTT
[37 nt withheld, positions 7822-7858]
ACCCTATCTCGGTCTATTCTTTTGATTTATAAGGGATTTTGCCGATTTCGGCCTATTGGTTAAAAAATGA
GCTGATTTAACAAAAATTTAACGCGAATTTTAACAAAATATTAACGCTTACAATTTAGGTGGCACTTTTC
GGGGAAATGTGCGCGGAACCCCTATTTGTTTATTTTTCTAAATACATTCAAATATGTATCCGCTCATGAG
ACAATAACCCTGATAAATGCTTCAATAATATTGAAAAAGGAAGAGTATGAGTATTCAACATTTCCGTGTC
GCCCTTATTCCCTTTTTTGCGGCATTTTGCCTTCCTGTTTTTGCTCACCCAGAAACGCTGGTGAAAGTAA
AAGATGCTGAAGATCAGTTGGGTGCACGAGTGGGTTACATCGAACTGGATCTCAACAGCGGTAAGATCCT
TGAGAGTTTTCGCCCCGAAGAACGTTTTCCAATGATGAGCACTTTTAAAGTTCTGCTATGTGGCGCGGTA
TTATCCCGTATTGACGCCGGGCAAGAGCAACTCGGTCGCCGCATACACTATTCTCAGAATGACTTGGTTG
AGTACTCACCAGTCACAGAAAAGCATCTTACGGATGGCATGACAGTAAGAGAATTATGCAGTGCTGCCAT
AACCATGAGTGATAACACTGCGGCCAACTTACTTCTGACAACGATCGGAGGACCGAAGGAGCTAACCGCT
TTTTTGCACAACATGGGGGATCATGTAACTCGCCTTGATCGTTGGGAACCGGAGCTGAATGAAGCCATAC
CAAACGACGAGCGTGACACCACGATGCCTGTAGCAATGGCAACAACGTTGCGCAAACTATTAACTGGCGA
ACTACTTACTCTAGCTTCCCGGCAACAATTAATAGACTGGATGGAGGCGGATAAAGTTGCAGGACCACTT
CTGCGCTCGGCCCTTCCGGCTGGCTGGTTTATTGCTGATAAATCTGGAGCCGGTGAGCGTGGGTCTCGCG
GTATCATTGCAGCACTGGGGCCAGATGGTAAGCCCTCCCGTATCGTAGTTATCTACACGACGGGGAGTCA
GGCAACTATGGATGAACGAAATAGACAGATCGCTGAGATAGGTGCCTCACTGATTAAGCATTGGTAACTG
TCAGACCAAGTTTACTCATATATACTTTAGATTGATTTAAAACTTCATTTTTAATTTAAAAGGATCTAGG
TGAAGATCCTTTTTGATAATCTCATGACCAAAATCCCTTAACGTGAGTTTTCGTTCCACTGAGCGTCAGA
CCCCGTAGAAAAGATCAAAGGATCTTCTTGAGATCCTTTTTTTCTGCGCGTAATCTGCTGCTTGCAAACA
AAAAAACCACCGCTACCAGCGGTGGTTTGTTTGCCGGATCAAGAGCTACCAACTCTTTTTCCGAAGGTAA
CTGGCTTCAGCAGAGCGCAGATACCAAATACTGTTCTTCTAGTGTAGCCGTAGTTAGGCCACCACTTCAA
GAACTCTGTAGCACCGCCTACATACCTCGCTCTGCTAATCCTGTTACCAGTGGCTGCTGCCAGTGGCGAT
AAGTCGTGTCTTACCGGGTTGGACTCAAGACGATAGTTACCGGATAAGGCGCAGCGGTCGGGCTGAACGG
GGGGTTCGTGCACACAGCCCAGCTTGGAGCGAACGACCTACACCGAACTGAGATACCTACAGCGTGAGCT
ATGAGAAAGCGCCACGCTTCCCGAAGGGAGAAAGGCGGACAGGTATCCGGTAAGCGGCAGGGTCGGAACA
GGAGAGCGCACGAGGGAGCTTCCAGGGGGAAACGCCTGGTATCTTTATAGTCCTGTCGGGTTTCGCCACC
TCTGACTTGAGCGTCGATTTTTGTGATGCTCGTCAGGGGGGCGGAGCCTATGGAAAAACGCCAGCAACGC
GGCCTTTTTACGGTTCCTGGCCTTTTGCTGGCCTTTTGCTCACATGTTCTTTCCTGCGTTATCCCCTGAT
TCTGTGGATAACCGTATTACCGCCTTTGAGTGAGCTGATACCGCTCGCCGCAGCCGAACGACCGAGCGCA
GCGAGTCAGTGAGCGAGGAAGCGGAAGAGCGCCCAATACGCAAACCGCCTCTCCCCGCGCGTTGGCCGAT
TCATTAATGCAGCTGGCACGACAGGTTTCCCGACTGGAAAGCGGGCAGTGAGCGCAACGCAATTAATGTG
AGTTAGCTCACTCATTAGGCACCCCAGGCTTTACACTTTATGCTTCCGGCTCGTATGTTGTGTGGAATTG
TGAGCGGATAACAATTTCACACAGGAAACAGCTATGACCATGATTACGCCAAGCGCGCAATTAACCCTCA
CTAAAGGGAACAAAAGCTGGAGCTGCAAGC
Features (pLannotate 1.2.2; 31 found; start..end, strand, type, name):
      5..231     +  promoter       RSV promoter: Rous sarcoma virus enhancer/promoter
    232..412     +  LTR            5' LTR (truncated): truncated 5' long terminal repeat (LTR) from HIV-1
    459..584     +  misc_feature   HIV-1 Ψ: packaging signal of human immunodeficiency virus type 1
    568..931     +  CDS            HIV-1 gag (fragment): gag protein from human immunodeficiency virus 1; gag
   1077..1310    +  misc_feature   RRE: The Rev response element (RRE) of HIV-1 allows for Rev-dependent mRNA export from the nucleus to the cytoplasm.
   1687..1713    +  CDS            Rev (fragment): human immunodeficiency virus 1 (HIV-1) Rev protein; rev; enhances nuclear export of unspliced and incompletely spliced viral mRNAs
   1720..1743    +  promoter       SV40 promoter (fragment): SV40 early promoter
   1744..1815    +  promoter       SV40 promoter (fragment): SV40 enhancer and early promoter
   1839..1974    +  rep_origin     SV40 ori: SV40 origin of replication
   2020..2616    +  CDS            PuroR (fragment): puromycin N-acetyltransferase; pac from Streptomyces; confers resistance to puromycin
   2665..2782    +  misc_feature   cPPT/CTS: central polypurine tract and central termination sequence of HIV-1
   2847..2913    +  CDS            small t antigen (fragment): SV40 (simian virus 40) small t antigen
   2920..4098    +  promoter       EF-1α promoter: strong constitutive promoter for human elongation factor EF-1α
   4115..5176    +  CDS            ZNF667 (fragment): ZN667_HUMAN - Experimental evidence at protein level: Swiss-Prot protein existence level 1. May be involved in transcriptional regulation. From Homo sapiens (Human).
   5960..6013    +  promoter       U6 promoter (fragment): RNA polymerase III promoter for human U6 snRNA
   6055..6643    +  misc_feature   WPRE: woodchuck hepatitis virus posttranscriptional regulatory element
   6694..6713    +  misc_feature   cPPT/CTS (fragment): central polypurine tract and central termination sequence of HIV-1
   6715..6948    +  LTR            3' LTR (ΔU3): self-inactivating 3' long terminal repeat (LTR) from HIV-1
   7026..7147    +  polyA_signal   SV40 poly(A) signal: SV40 polyadenylation signal
   7187..7322    +  rep_origin     SV40 ori: SV40 origin of replication
   7343..7361    -  promoter       T7 promoter: promoter for bacteriophage T7 RNA polymerase
   7369..7524    +  CDS            lacZα (fragment): LacZα fragment of β-galactosidase; lacZ fragment
   7529..7957    +  rep_origin     f1 ori (sequence partly withheld): f1 bacteriophage origin of replication; arrow indicates direction of (+) strand synthesis
   8010..8114    +  promoter       AmpR promoter: bla
   8115..8975    +  CDS            AmpR: β-lactamase; bla; confers resistance to ampicillin, carbenicillin, and related antibiotics
   9146..9734    +  rep_origin     ori: high-copy-number ColE1/pMB1/pBR322/pUC origin of replication
   9917..10009   +  CDS            lacI (fragment): lac repressor; lacI; The lac repressor binds to the lac operator to inhibit transcription in E. coli. This inhibition can be relieved by adding lactose or isopropyl-β-D-thiogalactopyranoside (IPTG).
  10022..10043   +  protein_bind   CAP binding site: CAP binding activates transcription in the presence of cAMP. E. coli catabolite activator protein
  10058..10088   +  promoter       lac promoter: promoter for the E. coli lac operon
  10096..10112   +  protein_bind   lac operator: The lac repressor binds to the lac operator to inhibit transcription in E. coli. This inhibition can be relieved by adding lactose or isopropyl-β-D-thiogalactopyranoside (IPTG). lac repressor encoded by lacI
  10157..10175   +  promoter       T3 promoter: promoter for bacteriophage T3 RNA polymerase
