[The description below was written by a language model from this plasmid's Addgene catalogue record and pLannotate feature annotations shown in this document.]
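Description:
TFORF2740 is a third-generation-style, self-inactivating lentiviral expression plasmid built on the pLX_TRC317 backbone and carrying the human zinc-finger transcription factor ZNF667 (also known as MIPU1). It belongs to a barcoded transcription factor ORF collection in which each ORF is paired with a unique 24-bp barcode, so that the factor delivered to a cell can be identified by sequencing in pooled overexpression screens. In bacteria the plasmid replicates from a high-copy ColE1/pUC-type origin and is selected with ampicillin through the bla gene. An f1 origin and remnants of a lac/lacZα cloning region are also present. The depositor warns that the plasmid can recombine, as is common for LTR-containing vectors.

The viral genome is transcribed from an RSV promoter fused to a truncated HIV-1 5' LTR and includes the Ψ packaging signal, a gag fragment, the RRE for Rev-dependent nuclear export, a cPPT/CTS element, and a ΔU3 3' LTR followed by an SV40 poly(A) signal. Two cassettes lie within this unit. An SV40 early promoter drives puromycin N-acetyltransferase for selecting transduced mammalian cells, and downstream the strong constitutive EF-1α promoter drives the ZNF667 ORF, with a WPRE after it to boost transcript stability and expression. The annotation tool labels only about 1.06 kb of the listed 1,934-bp insert as ZNF667, and the remaining stretch before the WPRE is largely unannotated. The barcode is not annotated as a feature, so the record does not state its position. The sequenced plasmid length of 10,198 nt agrees with the stated backbone plus insert sizes.
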