Addgene plasmid #142138: TFORF2740
Purpose: Lentiviral vector for overexpressing transcription factor ORFs with unique 24-bp barcodes. Barcodes facilitate identification of transcription factors in pooled screens.
Depositing lab: Feng Zhang. Depositing organization: Broad Institute. Publication: A transcription factor atlas of directed differentiation. Joung J, Ma S, Tay T, Geiger-Schuller KR, Kirchgatterer PC, Verdine VK, Guo B, Arias-Garcia MA, Allen WE, Singh A, Kuksenko O, Abudayyeh OO, Gootenberg JS, Fu Z, Macrae RK, Buenrostro JD, Regev A, Zhang F. Cell. 2023 Jan 5;186(1):209-229.e26. doi: 10.1016/j.cell.2022.11.026. PubMed 36608654.
Backbone
  Vector backbone: pLX_TRC317
  Backbone manufacturer: Broad Institute Genetic Perturbation Platform
  Backbone size w/o insert (bp): 8264
  Vector type: Mammalian Expression, Lentiviral
  Selectable markers: Puromycin
Growth in bacteria
  Bacterial resistance: Ampicillin, 100 μg/mL
  Growth temperature: 37°C
  Growth strain: NEB Stable
  Copy number: High Copy
Gene/Insert
  Gene/Insert name: ZNF667
  Species: H. sapiens (human)
  Insert size (bp): 1934
  Entrez Gene: ZNF667 (a.k.a. MIPU1)
  Promoter: EF1a
  Cloning method: Unknown
  Sequencing primers: 5′ GGGTGGAGACTGAAGTTAGGCCAG; 3′ CACATAGCGTAAAAGGAGCAACATAG
Terms and licenses: Academic/Nonprofit Terms; Industry Terms: Not Available to Industry
Depositor comments: XM_011527208,XM_011527209,NM_001321356,NM_022103,ENST00000504904,ENST00000292069 . The transcription factor ORF portion of this plasmid was synthesized by Genewiz. Please test multiple small colonies in case of plasmid recombination. To make this collection available in a timely manner, a portion of this collection was not fully sequenced by Addgene. If an Addgene verified full plasmid sequence is not available, please contact us prior to placing an order to request the full sequence.
How to cite: TFORF2740 was a gift from Feng Zhang (Addgene plasmid # 142138 ; http://n2t.net/addgene:142138 ; RRID:Addgene_142138)
