>Addgene plasmid #142138 | TFORF2740 | depositor partial sequence | sequence record 278551 | Insert
ACCGCCACCATGCCTTCTGCACGGGGGAAATCCAAATCCAAGGCACCTATAACATTTGGGGACTTAGCCA
TCTACTTCTCCCAGGAGGAGTGGGAATGGCTGAGCCCCATTCAGAAGGATTTGTATGAAGATGTCATGTT
GGAGAATTACCGGAACCTGGTCTCGCTTGGTCTTTCCTTTCGGAGACCAAATGTGATCACCTTATTGGAG
AAAGGGAAAGCACCCTGGATGGTAGAGCCAGTAAGAAGACGCCGGGCTCCTGACTCGGGGTCTAAATGTG
AGACCAAGAAGTTACCTCCAAATCAATGCAACAAATCTGGGCAAAGCATCTGCCAGAAACTAGTTTCTGC
ACAACAAAAAGCTCCTACACGAAAGAGTGGCTGCAACAAAAATTCAGTCCTAGTAAAACCTAAGAAAGGG
CATTCAGGGAAGAAACCTTTAAAATGTAATGACTGTGGTAAAACCTTTAGTCGAAGCTTCTCTCTTAAAC
TTCATCAGAACATTCATACAGGAGAGAAGCCTTTTGAATGCAGTAATTGTAGAAAAGCTTTCAGACAGAT
CTCATCCATCCTACTTCATCAGAGAATTCACAGTGGAAAGAAAAGCCATGAATGCAATAAATGTGGGGAA
AGCTTCAATCAAAGAACAACCCTTATTCTACATATGAGAATTCATGATGGAAAGGAAATTCTTGACTGTG
GGAAGGCCTTGAGTCAATGTCAGTCTTTCAATATACATCAGAAAATTCATGTTGTTGGGAATGTCTGCCA
GTGCAGAAAGTGCGGAAAAGCCTTCAATCAGATGTCATCCCTTTTACTTCATAAGAAAATTCACAATGGA
AAGAAAACACATAAATATAATAAATGTGGGAGAGGCTTCAAAAAGAAATCAGTCTTTGTTGTACATAAAA
GAATTCATGCTGGAGAGAAAATCCCTGAAAATGCGAAGGCCTTAAGTCAGAGTCTACAGCAAAGAAGTCA
CCATTTAGAGAATCCTTTTAAATGCAGAAAATGTGGGAAATTATTTAATAGGATTTCACCCCTGATGCTT
CACCAGAGAATTCACACTTCAGAGAAACCGTACAAATGTGATAAATGTGACAAGTTCTTCAGGCGGCTTT
CAACCCTTATTCTGCATCTAAGAATTCATAATGGAGAAAAACTATACAGATGCAATAAATGTGAGAAGGT
CTGCAATCGGCATTCATCCCTTATTCAACATCAGAAAGTTCATACAAAGAAAAAGAAACTATTTGAGTGT
AAGGAATGTGGGAAGATGTTTTCTGGAACTGCAAACCTTAAAATACATCAGAATATTCATTCTGAAGAGA
AACCTTTCAAATGCAATAAATGTAGTAAAGTTTTCGGCCGCCAATCATTTCTTATTGAACATCAAAGAAT
TCATACTGGAGAAAAACCCTACCAGTGTGAGGAATGTGGAAAAGCCTTCAGCCACCGAATATCTCTCACA
CGACATAAGAGAATTCATACTGAAGATAGACCCTATGAATGTGATCAGTGTGGGAAGGCCTTCAGCCAGA
GTGCACACCTCGCCCAACATGAAAGAATTCACACTGGAGAGAAGCCATATACATGCAAAACATGTGGTAA
GGCCTTTAGTCAGCGCACATCTCTTATTCTACATGAAAGAAGTCATACTGGAGAGAAACCCTATGAATGT
AATGAATGTGGGAAGGCATTTAGCAGTGGCTCAGACCTTATTCGACATCAGAGAAGTCATTCTTCAGAGA
AACCCTATGAATGTAGTAAATGTGGGAAGGCATATAGTCGGAGTTCATCCCTGATTCGACATCAGAATAC
ACATTCTGAAGAAAAAGCCTAGTAATGAACTAGTCCGTAACTTGAAAGTATTTCGATTTCTTGGCTTTAT
ATATCTTGTGGAAAGGACGACCAACCGAGAGTCTCGTCTTCCCA
