>Addgene plasmid #142138 | TFORF2740 | depositor partial sequence | sequence record 278552 | Barcode
CCAACCGAGAGTCTCGTCTTCCCA
